>Addgene plasmid #173283 | RVD-hA11 | addgene full sequence | sequence record 353999 | Addgene NGS Result
CCCTTAACGTGAGTTACGCGTCGTTCCACTGAGCGTCAGACCCCGTAGAAAAGATCAAAGGATCTTCTTG
AGATCCTTTTTTTCTGCGCGTAATCTGCTGCTTGCAAACAAAAAAACCACCGCTACCAGCGGTGGTTTGT
TTGCCGGATCAAGAGCTACCAACTCTTTTTCCGAAGGTAACTGGCTTCAGCAGAGCGCAGATACCAAATA
CTGTTCTTCTAGTGTAGCCGTAGTTAGGCCACCACTTCAAGAACTCTGTAGCACCGCCTACATACCTCGC
TCTGCTAATCCTGTTACCAGTGGCTGCTGCCAGTGGCGATAAGTCGTGTCTTACCGGGTTGGACTCAAGA
CGATAGTTACCGGATAAGGCGCAGCGGTCGGGCTGAACGGGGGGTTCGTGCACACAGCCCAGCTTGGAGC
GAACGACCTACACCGAACTGAGATACCTACAGCGTGAGCTATGAGAAAGCGCCACGCTTCCCGAAGGGAG
AAAGGCGGACAGGTATCCGGTAAGCGGCAGGGTCGGAACAGGAGAGCGCACGAGGGAGCTTCCAGGGGGA
AACGCCTGGTATCTTTATAGTCCTGTCGGGTTTCGCCACCTCTGACTTGAGCGTCGATTTTTGTGATGCT
CGTCAGGGGGGCGGAGCCTATGGAAAAACGCCAGCAACGCGGCCTTTTTACGGTTCCTGGCCTTTTGCTG
GCCTTTTGCTCACATGTTCTTTCCTGCGTTATCCACAGAATCAGGGGATAACGCAGGAAAGAACATGAAT
TAATTCTCATGTTTGACAGCTTATCATCGATTAGCTTTAATGCGGTAGTTTATCACAGTTAAATTGCTAA
CGCAGTCAGGCACCGTGTATGAAATCTAACAATGCGCTCATCGTCATCCTCGGCACCGTCACCCTGGATG
CTGTAGGCATAGGCTTGGTTATGCCGGTACTGCCGGGCCTCTTGCGGGATATCGTCCATTCCGACAGCAT
CGCCAGTCACTATGGCGTGCTGCTAGCGCTATATGCGTTGATGCAATTTCTATGCGCACCCGTTCTCGGA
GCACTGTCCGACCGCTTTGGCCGCCGCCCAGTCCTGCTCGCTTCGCTACTTGGAGCCACTATCGACTACG
CGATCATGGCGACCACACCCGTCCTGTGGATTCTCTACGCCGGACGCATCGTGGCCGGCATCACCGGCGC
CACAGGTGCGGTTGCTGGCGCCTATATCGCCGACATCACCGATGGGGAAGATCGGGCTCGCCACTTCGGG
CTCATGAGCGCTTGTTTCGGCGTGGGTATGGTGGCAGGCCCCGTGGCCGGGGGACTGTTGGGCGCCATCT
CCTTACATGCACCATTCCTTGCGGCGGCGGTGCTCAACGGCCTCAACCTACTACTGGGCTGCTTCCTAAT
GCAGGAGTCGCATAAGGGAGAGCGCCGACCCATGCCCTTGAGAGCCTTCAACCCAGTCAGCTCCTTCCGG
TGGGCGCGGGGCATGACTATCGTCGCCGCACTTATGACTGTCTTCTTTATCATGCAACTCGTAGGACAGG
TGCCGGCAGCGCTCTGGGTCATTTTCGGCGAGGACCGCTTTCGCTGGAGCGCGACGATGATCGGCCTGTC
GCTTGCGGTATTCGGAATCTTGCACGCCCTCGCTCAAGCCTTCGTCACTGGTCCCGCCACCAAACGTTTC
GGCGAGAAGCAGGCCATTATCGCCGGCATGGCGGCCGACGCGCTGGGCTACGTCTTGCTGGCGTTCGCGA
CGCGAGGCTGGATGGCCTTCCCCATTATGATTCTTCTCGCTTCCGGCGGCATCGGGATGCCCGCGTTGCA
GGCCATGCTGTCCAGGCAGGTAGATGACGACCATCAGGGACAGCTTCAAGGATCGCTCGCGGCTCTTACC
AGCCTAACTTCGATCATTGGACCGCTGATCGTCACGGCGATTTATGCCGCCTCGGCGAGCACATGGAACG
GGTTGGCATGGATTGTAGGCGCCGCCCTATACCTTGTCTGCCTCCCCGCGTTGCGTCGCGGTGCATGGAG
CCGGGCCACCTCGACCTGAATGGAAGCCGGCGGCACCTCGCTAACGGATTCACCACTCCAAGAATTGGAG
CCAATCAATTCTTGCGGAGAACTGTGAATGCGCAAACCAACCCTTGATCGGGGAAGAACAGTATGTCGAG
CTATTTTTTGACTTACTGGGGATCAAGCCTGATTGGGAGAAAATAAAATATCCCCTATAGTGAGTCGTAT
TACATGGTCATAGCTGTTTCCTGGCAGCTCTGGCCCGTGTCTCAAAATCTCTGATGTTACATTGCACAAG
ATAAAAATATATCATCATGCCTCCTCTAGACCAAAGCTGGTCTCGGTCAAATATTGGCGGCAGGCCGGCG
CTGGAGAGCATTGTTGCCCAGTTATCTCGCCCTGATCCGGCGTTGGCCGCGTGAGACCATATCTGGTCGA
GCCACCCATGACCAAAAT
Features (pLannotate 1.2.2; 6 found; start..end, strand, type, name):
     68..656     +  rep_origin     ori: high-copy-number ColE1/pMB1/pBR322/pUC origin of replication
    728..767     -  rep_origin     RSF ori (fragment): Plasmids containing the RSF 1030 origin of replication can be propagated in E. coli cells that contain additional plasmids with compatible origins.
    783..811     +  promoter       tet promoter: E. coli promoter for tetracycline efflux protein gene
    859..2049    +  CDS            TcR: tetracycline efflux protein; tet; confers resistance to tetracycline
   2147..2221    +  CDS            KanR (fragment): aminoglycoside phosphotransferase; aphA-3; confers resistance to kanamycin
   2224..2242    -  promoter       T7 promoter: promoter for bacteriophage T7 RNA polymerase
