[The description below was written by a language model from this plasmid's Addgene catalogue record and pLannotate feature annotations shown in this document.]
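Description:
RVD-hA11 is a small (about 2.5 kb) bacterial module plasmid from a kit for one-step assembly of custom repeat-variable diresidue (RVD) arrays, the DNA-recognition repeats of TALE proteins. Such arrays are used to build TALE-based tools, including DdCBEs, the TALE-guided cytosine base editors applied to mitochondrial DNA. The insert is a synthetic sequence recorded as an NI half RVD at position 11. NI is the diresidue conventionally associated with recognition of adenine, and a half repeat normally closes the end of a TALE array, so this module would supply the terminal unit for an array whose final slot is position 11. According to the depositor, the fragment was placed in the TA cloning site of a tetracycline-resistant T vector. The flanking restriction sites used for assembly are not stated in the record.

The backbone is minimal. It carries a high-copy ColE1/pUC-type origin for propagation in E. coli, and selection relies on a tetracycline efflux gene (TcR) driven by its own tet promoter. The automated annotation also picks up short fragments of an RSF origin and of a kanamycin resistance gene, which are most likely non-functional remnants or chance matches, and a T7 promoter near the presumed insertion region. The RVD insert itself is not annotated in the feature table, although the table is derived from the full sequence. No eukaryotic promoter or expression elements are present, which is consistent with a donor part rather than an expression construct. The module would be combined with other position-specific RVD plasmids and a destination vector to generate complete TALE or DdCBE coding sequences.
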