Addgene plasmid #173283: RVD-hA11
Purpose: One-step assembly of custom RVD arrays to construct DdCBE, TALE, etc.
Depositing lab: Bin Shen. Depositing organization: Nanjing Medical University. Publication: Precision modeling of mitochondrial diseases in zebrafish via DdCBE-mediated mtDNA base editing. Guo J, Zhang X, Chen X, Sun H, Dai Y, Wang J, Qian X, Tan L, Lou X, Shen B. Cell Discov. 2021 Sep 3;7(1):78. doi: 10.1038/s41421-021-00307-9. PubMed 34480028.
Backbone
  Vector backbone: TetR T vector
  Vector type: Unspecified
Growth in bacteria
  Bacterial resistance: Tetracycline, 10 μg/mL
  Growth temperature: 37°C
  Growth strain: DH5alpha
  Copy number: High Copy
Gene/Insert
  Gene/Insert name: NI half RVD at Position11
  Species: Synthetic
  Mutation: no
  Cloning method: Restriction Enzyme; 5′ cloning site Unknown (unknown if destroyed)
Terms and licenses: Academic/Nonprofit Terms; Industry Terms: Not Available to Industry
Depositor comments: RVD is inserted into TA site of TetR T vector
How to cite: RVD-hA11 was a gift from Bin Shen (Addgene plasmid # 173283 ; http://n2t.net/addgene:173283 ; RRID:Addgene_173283)
