>Addgene plasmid #173283 | RVD-hA11 | depositor partial sequence | sequence record 336238 | RVD flanked by two Bsa I sites
GGTCTCGGTCAAATATTGGCGGCAGGCCGGCGCTGGAGAGCATTGTTGCCCAGTTATCTCGCCCTGATCC
GGCGTTGGCCGCGTGAGACC
